Addgene plasmid #173612: Lenti-sgAtrx#1/Cre
Purpose: Expresses a Atrx-targeting gRNA and Cre-recombinase
Depositing lab: Charles Swanton. Depositing organization: University College London. Publication: A functional taxonomy of tumor suppression in oncogenic KRAS-driven lung cancer. Cai H, Chew SK, Li C, Tsai MK, Andrejka L, Murray CW, Hughes NW, Shuldiner EG, Ashkin EL, Tang R, Hung KL, Chen LC, Lee SYC, Yousefi M, Lin WY, Kunder CA, Cong L, McFarland CD, Petrov DA, Swanton C, Winslow MM. Cancer Discov. 2021 Feb 19. pii: 2159-8290.CD-20-1325. doi: 10.1158/2159-8290.CD-20-1325. PubMed 33608386.
Backbone
  Vector backbone: pLL3.3
  Vector type: Lentiviral, Cre/Lox, CRISPR
Growth in bacteria
  Bacterial resistance: Ampicillin, 100 μg/mL
  Growth temperature: 37°C
  Growth strain: NEB Stable
  Copy number: High Copy
Gene/Insert
  Gene/Insert name: gRNA targeting Atrx
  gRNA/shRNA sequence: CAGGTTCATCAAGGTCAAAG
  Species: M. musculus (mouse)
  Entrez Gene: Atrx (a.k.a. 4833408C14Rik, ATR2, DXHXS6677E, HP1-BP38, Hp1bp2, Hp1bp38, MRXS3, RAD54L, Rad54, XH2, Xnp, ZNF-HX)
  Cloning method: Restriction Enzyme; 5′ cloning site unknown (unknown if destroyed); 3′ cloning site unknown (unknown if destroyed)
Terms and licenses: Academic/Nonprofit Terms; Industry Terms: Not Available to Industry
How to cite: Lenti-sgAtrx#1/Cre was a gift from Charles Swanton (Addgene plasmid # 173612 ; http://n2t.net/addgene:173612 ; RRID:Addgene_173612)
