[The description below was written by a language model from this plasmid's Addgene catalogue record and pLannotate feature annotations shown in this document.]
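Description:
Lenti-sgAtrx#1/Cre is a 7,760 nt HIV-1-based lentiviral transfer plasmid built on the pLL3.3 backbone that delivers a CRISPR guide RNA and Cre recombinase from a single provirus. In bacteria it is maintained through a high-copy ColE1/pUC-type origin and selected with ampicillin via the β-lactamase gene. The viral portion begins with a CMV enhancer/promoter placed upstream of a truncated 5' LTR, an arrangement that typically drives genomic RNA transcription in packaging cells without Tat. This is followed by the Ψ packaging signal with a partial gag sequence, the Rev response element for nuclear export of the unspliced genome, and the cPPT/CTS. A WPRE sits downstream of the payload to boost transcript expression. The 3' end comprises a nef-derived fragment and a second truncated LTR, which the automated annotation labels as a 5' LTR.

The payload consists of two independent expression units. A human U6 RNA polymerase III promoter drives a guide targeting mouse Atrx, fused to the Streptococcus pyogenes Cas9 gRNA scaffold. Immediately downstream, the mouse PGK promoter drives Cre recombinase. No Cas9 coding sequence is annotated, so editing depends on Cas9 being supplied by the recipient cells or animal; Cre could at the same time recombine any loxP-flanked alleles present there. The record does not detail the experimental system, but the associated publication concerns functional analysis of tumor suppressor genes in oncogenic KRAS-driven lung cancer, which fits use of this vector to inactivate Atrx in cells that also undergo Cre-mediated recombination. The "#1" in the name suggests it is one of several Atrx guides. The cloning sites used for guide insertion are not recorded.
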