Features (pLannotate 1.2.2; 21 found; start..end, strand, type, name):
    115..167     -  misc_feature   bom (fragment): basis of mobility region from pBR322
    322..701     +  enhancer       CMV enhancer: human cytomegalovirus immediate early enhancer
    702..901     +  promoter       CMV promoter: human cytomegalovirus (CMV) immediate early promoter
    919..1099    +  LTR            5' LTR (truncated): truncated 5' long terminal repeat (LTR) from HIV-1
   1146..1271    +  misc_feature   HIV-1 Ψ: packaging signal of human immunodeficiency virus type 1
   1255..1593    +  CDS            HIV-1 gag (fragment): gag protein from human immunodeficiency virus 1; gag
   1768..2001    +  misc_feature   RRE: The Rev response element (RRE) of HIV-1 allows for Rev-dependent mRNA export from the nucleus to the cytoplasm.
   2378..2478    +  CDS            Rev (fragment): human immunodeficiency virus 1 (HIV-1) Rev protein; rev; enhances nuclear export of unspliced and incompletely spliced viral mRNAs
   2528..2645    +  misc_feature   cPPT/CTS: central polypurine tract and central termination sequence of HIV-1
   2727..2967    +  promoter       U6 promoter: RNA polymerase III promoter for human U6 snRNA
   2997..3072    +  misc_RNA       gRNA scaffold: guide RNA scaffold for the Streptococcus pyogenes CRISPR/Cas9 system
   3125..3617    +  promoter       PGK promoter: mouse phosphoglycerate kinase 1 promoter
   3647..4677    +  CDS            Cre (fragment): site-specific recombinase Cre is a site-specific recombinase from bacteriophage P1. Recombination occurs at loxP sequences.
   4710..4733    +  misc_feature   MCS (fragment): pBluescript multiple cloning site
   4733..5321    +  misc_feature   WPRE: woodchuck hepatitis virus posttranscriptional regulatory element
   5322..5341    +  misc_feature   MCS (fragment): pBluescript multiple cloning site
   5343..5843    +  CDS            nef (fragment): NEF_HV1LA - Experimental evidence at protein level: Swiss-Prot protein existence level 1. Extracellular Nef protein targets CD4(+) T-lymphocytes for apoptosis by interacting with CXCR4 surface receptors. From Human immunodeficiency virus type 1 group M subtype B (isolate Lai) (HIV-1).
   5850..6030    +  LTR            5' LTR (truncated): truncated 5' long terminal repeat (LTR) from HIV-1
   6092..6680    -  rep_origin     ori: high-copy-number ColE1/pMB1/pBR322/pUC origin of replication
   6851..7711    -  CDS            AmpR: β-lactamase; bla; confers resistance to ampicillin, carbenicillin, and related antibiotics
   7712..56      -  promoter       AmpR promoter (across the origin): bla
>Addgene plasmid #173612 | Lenti-sgAtrx#1/Cre | addgene full sequence | sequence record 363579 | Addgene NGS Result
ATGAGCGGATACATATTTGAATGTATTTAGAAAAATAAACAAATAGGGGTTCCGCGCACATTTCCCCGAA
AAGTGCCACCTGACGTCGACGGATCGGGAGATCTCCCGATCCCCTATGGTGCACTCTCAGTACAATCTGC
TCTGATGCCGCATAGTTAAGCCAGTATCTGCTCCCTGCTTGTGTGTTGGAGGTCGCTGAGTAGTGCGCGA
GCAAAATTTAAGCTACAACAAGGCAAGGCTTGACCGACAATTGCATGAAGAATCTGCTTAGGGTTAGGCG
TTTTGCGCTGCTTCGCGATGTACGGGCCAGATATACGCGTTGACATTGATTATTGACTAGTTATTAATAG
TAATCAATTACGGGGTCATTAGTTCATAGCCCATATATGGAGTTCCGCGTTACATAACTTACGGTAAATG
GCCCGCCTGGCTGACCGCCCAACGACCCCCGCCCATTGACGTCAATAATGACGTATGTTCCCATAGTAAC
GCCAATAGGGACTTTCCATTGACGTCAATGGGTGGAGTATTTACGGTAAACTGCCCACTTGGCAGTACAT
CAAGTGTATCATATGCCAAGTACGCCCCCTATTGACGTCAATGACGGTAAATGGCCCGCCTGGCATTATG
CCCAGTACATGACCTTATGGGACTTTCCTACTTGGCAGTACATCTACGTATTAGTCATCGCTATTACCAT
GGTGATGCGGTTTTGGCAGTACATCAATGGGCGTGGATAGCGGTTTGACTCACGGGGATTTCCAAGTCTC
CACCCCATTGACGTCAATGGGAGTTTGTTTTGGCACCAAAATCAACGGGACTTTCCAAAATGTCGTAACA
ACTCCGCCCCATTGACGCAAATGGGCGGTAGGCGTGTACGGTGGGAGGTCTATATAAGCAGCGCGTTTTG
CCTGTACTGGGTCTCTCTGGTTAGACCAGATCTGAGCCTGGGAGCTCTCTGGCTAACTAGGGAACCCACT
GCTTAAGCCTCAATAAAGCTTGCCTTGAGTGCTTCAAGTAGTGTGTGCCCGTCTGTTGTGTGACTCTGGT
AACTAGAGATCCCTCAGACCCTTTTAGTCAGTGTGGAAAATCTCTAGCAGTGGCGCCCGAACAGGGACTT
GAAAGCGAAAGGGAAACCAGAGGAGCTCTCTCGACGCAGGACTCGGCTTGCTGAAGCGCGCACGGCAAGA
GGCGAGGGGCGGCGACTGGTGAGTACGCCAAAAATTTTGACTAGCGGAGGCTAGAAGGAGAGAGATGGGT
GCGAGAGCGTCAGTATTAAGCGGGGGAGAATTAGATCGCGATGGGAAAAAATTCGGTTAAGGCCAGGGGG
AAAGAAAAAATATAAATTAAAACATATAGTATGGGCAAGCAGGGAGCTAGAACGATTCGCAGTTAATCCT
GGCCTGTTAGAAACATCAGAAGGCTGTAGACAAATACTGGGACAGCTACAACCATCCCTTCAGACAGGAT
CAGAAGAACTTAGATCATTATATAATACAGTAGCAACCCTCTATTGTGTGCATCAAAGGATAGAGATAAA
AGACACCAAGGAAGCTTTAGACAAGATAGAGGAAGAGCAAAACAAAAGTAAGACCACCGCACAGCAAGCG
GCCGGCCGCTGATCTTCAGACCTGGAGGAGGAGATATGAGGGACAATTGGAGAAGTGAATTATATAAATA
TAAAGTAGTAAAAATTGAACCATTAGGAGTAGCACCCACCAAGGCAAAGAGAAGAGTGGTGCAGAGAGAA
AAAAGAGCAGTGGGAATAGGAGCTTTGTTCCTTGGGTTCTTGGGAGCAGCAGGAAGCACTATGGGCGCAG
CGTCAATGACGCTGACGGTACAGGCCAGACAATTATTGTCTGGTATAGTGCAGCAGCAGAACAATTTGCT
GAGGGCTATTGAGGCGCAACAGCATCTGTTGCAACTCACAGTCTGGGGCATCAAGCAGCTCCAGGCAAGA
ATCCTGGCTGTGGAAAGATACCTAAAGGATCAACAGCTCCTGGGGATTTGGGGTTGCTCTGGAAAACTCA
TTTGCACCACTGCTGTGCCTTGGAATGCTAGTTGGAGTAATAAATCTCTGGAACAGATTTGGAATCACAC
GACCTGGATGGAGTGGGACAGAGAAATTAACAATTACACAAGCTTAATACACTCCTTAATTGAAGAATCG
CAAAACCAGCAAGAAAAGAATGAACAAGAATTATTGGAATTAGATAAATGGGCAAGTTTGTGGAATTGGT
TTAACATAACAAATTGGCTGTGGTATATAAAATTATTCATAATGATAGTAGGAGGCTTGGTAGGTTTAAG
AATAGTTTTTGCTGTACTTTCTATAGTGAATAGAGTTAGGCAGGGATATTCACCATTATCGTTTCAGACC
CACCTCCCAACCCCGAGGGGACCCGACAGGCCCGAAGGAATAGAAGAAGAAGGTGGAGAGAGAGACAGAG
ACAGATCCATTCGATTAGTGAACGGATCGGCACTGCGTGCGCCAATTCTGCAGACAAATGGCAGTATTCA
TCCACAATTTTAAAAGAAAAGGGGGGATTGGGGGGTACAGTGCAGGGGAAAGAATAGTAGACATAATAGC
AACAGACATACAAACTAAAGAATTACAAAAACAAATTACAAAAATTCAAAATTTTCGGGTTTATTACAGG
GACAGCAGAGATCCAGTTTGGTTAGTACCGGGCCCGCTCTAGCCCTGCAGGAACTGTTTAAACTGTGAGG
GCCTATTTCCCATGATTCCTTCATATTTGCATATACGATACAAGGCTGTTAGAGAGATAATTGGAATTAA
TTTGACTGTAAACACAAAGATATTAGTACAAAATACGTGACGTAGAAAGTAATAATTTCTTGGGTAGTTT
GCAGTTTTAAAATTATGTTTTAAAATGGACTATCATATGCTTACCGTAACTTGAAAGTATTTCGATTTCT
TGGCTTTATATATCTTGTGGAAAGGACCAAACACCGCAGGTTCATCAAGGTCAAAGGTTTTAGAGCTAGA
AATAGCAAGTTAAAATAAGGCTAGTCCGTTATCAACTTGAAAAAGTGGCACCGAGTCGGTGCTTTTTTGT
TTGGCGCGCCTATGGCTTAATTAACATGGCGGCCGCATTCTACCGGGTAGGGGAGGCGCTTTTCCCAAGG
CAGTCTGGAGCATGCGCTTTAGCAGCCCCGCTGGGCACTTGGCGCTACACAAGTGGCCTCTGGCCTCGCA
CACATTCCACATCCACCGGTAGGCGCCAACCGGCTCCGTTCTTTGGTGGCCCCTTCGCGCCACCTTCTAC
TCCTCCCCTAGTCAGGAAGTTCCCCCCCGCCCCGCAGCTCGCGTCGTGCAGGACGTGACAAATGGAAGTA
GCACGTCTCACTAGTCTCGTGCAGATGGACAGCACCGCTGAGCAATGGAAGCGGGTAGGCCTTTGGGGCA
GCGGCCAATAGCAGCTTTGCTCCTTCGCTTTCTGGGCTCAGAGGCTGGGAAGGGGTGGGTCCGGGGGCGG
GCTCAGGGGCGGGCTCAGGGGCGGGGCGGGCGCCCGAAGGTCCTCCGGAGGCCCGGCATTCTGCACGCTT
CAAAAGCGCACGTCTGCCGCGCTGTTCTCCTCTTCCTCATCTCCGGGACCCGGGATGCCCAAGAAGAAGA
GGAAGGTGTCCAATTTACTGACCGTACACCAAAATTTGCCTGCATTACCGGTCGATGCAACGAGTGATGA
GGTTCGCAAGAACCTGATGGACATGTTCAGGGATCGCCAGGCGTTTTCTGAGCATACCTGGAAAATGCTT
CTGTCCGTTTGCCGGTCGTGGGCGGCATGGTGCAAGTTGAATAACCGGAAATGGTTTCCCGCAGAACCTG
AAGATGTTCGCGATTATCTTCTATATCTTCAGGCGCGCGGTCTGGCAGTAAAAACTATCCAGCAACATTT
GGGCCAGCTAAACATGCTTCATCGTCGGTCCGGGCTGCCACGACCAAGTGACAGCAATGCTGTTTCACTG
GTTATGCGGCGGATCCGAAAAGAAAACGTTGATGCCGGTGAACGTGCAAAACAGGCTCTAGCGTTCGAAC
GCACTGATTTCGACCAGGTTCGTTCACTCATGGAAAATAGCGATCGCTGCCAGGATATACGTAATCTGGC
ATTTCTGGGGATTGCTTATAACACCCTGTTACGTATAGCCGAAATTGCCAGGATCAGGGTTAAAGATATC
TCACGTACTGACGGTGGGAGAATGTTAATCCATATTGGCAGAACGAAAACGCTGGTTAGCACCGCAGGTG
TAGAGAAGGCACTTAGCCTGGGGGTAACTAAACTGGTCGAGCGATGGATTTCCGTCTCTGGTGTAGCTGA
TGATCCGAATAACTACCTGTTTTGCCGGGTCAGAAAAAATGGTGTTGCCGCGCCATCTGCCACCAGCCAG
CTATCAACTCGCGCCCTGGAAGGGATTTTTGAAGCAACTCATCGATTGATTTACGGCGCTAAGGATGACT
CTGGTCAGAGATACCTGGCCTGGTCTGGACACAGTGCCCGTGTCGGAGCCGCGCGAGATATGGCCCGCGC
TGGAGTTTCAATACCGGAGATCATGCAAGCTGGTGGCTGGACCAATGTAAATATTGTCATGAACTATATC
CGTAACCTGGATAGTGAAACAGGGGCAATGGTGCGCCTGCTGGAAGATGGCGATTAGCCATGTTTAAGGG
TTCCGGTTCCACTAGGTACAATTCGATATCAAGCTTATCGATAATCAACCTCTGGATTACAAAATTTGTG
AAAGATTGACTGGTATTCTTAACTATGTTGCTCCTTTTACGCTATGTGGATACGCTGCTTTAATGCCTTT
GTATCATGCTATTGCTTCCCGTATGGCTTTCATTTTCTCCTCCTTGTATAAATCCTGGTTGCTGTCTCTT
TATGAGGAGTTGTGGCCCGTTGTCAGGCAACGTGGCGTGGTGTGCACTGTGTTTGCTGACGCAACCCCCA
CTGGTTGGGGCATTGCCACCACCTGTCAGCTCCTTTCCGGGACTTTCGCTTTCCCCCTCCCTATTGCCAC
GGCGGAACTCATCGCCGCCTGCCTTGCCCGCTGCTGGACAGGGGCTCGGCTGTTGGGCACTGACAATTCC
GTGGTGTTGTCGGGGAAATCATCGTCCTTTCCTTGGCTGCTCGCCTGTGTTGCCACCTGGATTCTGCGCG
GGACGTCCTTCTGCTACGTCCCTTCGGCCCTCAATCCAGCGGACCTTCCTTCCCGCGGCCTGCTGCCGGC
TCTGCGGCCTCTTCCGCGTCTTCGCCTTCGCCCTCAGACGAGTCGGATCTCCCTTTGGGCCGCCTCCCCG
CATCGATACCGTCGACCTCGATCGAGACCTAGAAAAACATGGAGCAATCACAAGTAGCAATACAGCAGCT
ACCAATGCTGATTGTGCCTGGCTAGAAGCACAAGAGGAGGAGGAGGTGGGTTTTCCAGTCACACCTCAGG
TACCTTTAAGACCAATGACTTACAAGGCAGCTGTAGATCTTAGCCACTTTTTAAAAGAAAAGGGGGGACT
GGAAGGGCTAATTCACTCCCAACGAAGACAAGATATCCTTGATCTGTGGATCTACCACACACAAGGCTAC
TTCCCTGATTGGCAGAACTACACACCAGGGCCAGGGATCAGATATCCACTGACCTTTGGATGGTGCTACA
AGCTAGTACCAGTTGAGCAAGAGAAGGTAGAAGAAGCCAATGAAGGAGAGAACACCCGCTTGTTACACCC
TGTGAGCCTGCATGGGATGGATGACCCGGAGAGAGAAGTATTAGAGTGGAGGTTTGACAGCCGCCTAGCA
TTTCATCACATGGCCCGAGAGCTGCATCCGGACTGTACTGGGTCTCTCTGGTTAGACCAGATCTGAGCCT
GGGAGCTCTCTGGCTAACTAGGGAACCCACTGCTTAAGCCTCAATAAAGCTTGCCTTGAGTGCTTCAAGT
AGTGTGTGCCCGTCTGTTGTGTGACTCTGGTAACTAGAGATCCCTCAGACCCTTTTAGTCAGTGTGGAAA
ATCTCTAGCAGCATGTGAGCAAAAGGCCAGCAAAAGGCCAGGAACCGTAAAAAGGCCGCGTTGCTGGCGT
TTTTCCATAGGCTCCGCCCCCCTGACGAGCATCACAAAAATCGACGCTCAAGTCAGAGGTGGCGAAACCC
GACAGGACTATAAAGATACCAGGCGTTTCCCCCTGGAAGCTCCCTCGTGCGCTCTCCTGTTCCGACCCTG
CCGCTTACCGGATACCTGTCCGCCTTTCTCCCTTCGGGAAGCGTGGCGCTTTCTCATAGCTCACGCTGTA
GGTATCTCAGTTCGGTGTAGGTCGTTCGCTCCAAGCTGGGCTGTGTGCACGAACCCCCCGTTCAGCCCGA
CCGCTGCGCCTTATCCGGTAACTATCGTCTTGAGTCCAACCCGGTAAGACACGACTTATCGCCACTGGCA
GCAGCCACTGGTAACAGGATTAGCAGAGCGAGGTATGTAGGCGGTGCTACAGAGTTCTTGAAGTGGTGGC
CTAACTACGGCTACACTAGAAGAACAGTATTTGGTATCTGCGCTCTGCTGAAGCCAGTTACCTTCGGAAA
AAGAGTTGGTAGCTCTTGATCCGGCAAACAAACCACCGCTGGTAGCGGTGGTTTTTTTGTTTGCAAGCAG
CAGATTACGCGCAGAAAAAAAGGATCTCAAGAAGATCCTTTGATCTTTTCTACGGGGTCTGACGCTCAGT
GGAACGAAAACTCACGTTAAGGGATTTTGGTCATGAGATTATCAAAAAGGATCTTCACCTAGATCCTTTT
AAATTAAAAATGAAGTTTTAAATCAATCTAAAGTATATATGAGTAAACTTGGTCTGACAGTTACCAATGC
TTAATCAGTGAGGCACCTATCTCAGCGATCTGTCTATTTCGTTCATCCATAGTTGCCTGACTCCCCGTCG
TGTAGATAACTACGATACGGGAGGGCTTACCATCTGGCCCCAGTGCTGCAATGATACCGCGAGACCCACG
CTCACCGGCTCCAGATTTATCAGCAATAAACCAGCCAGCCGGAAGGGCCGAGCGCAGAAGTGGTCCTGCA
ACTTTATCCGCCTCCATCCAGTCTATTAATTGTTGCCGGGAAGCTAGAGTAAGTAGTTCGCCAGTTAATA
GTTTGCGCAACGTTGTTGCCATTGCTACAGGCATCGTGGTGTCACGCTCGTCGTTTGGTATGGCTTCATT
CAGCTCCGGTTCCCAACGATCAAGGCGAGTTACATGATCCCCCATGTTGTGCAAAAAAGCGGTTAGCTCC
TTCGGTCCTCCGATCGTTGTCAGAAGTAAGTTGGCCGCAGTGTTATCACTCATGGTTATGGCAGCACTGC
ATAATTCTCTTACTGTCATGCCATCCGTAAGATGCTTTTCTGTGACTGGTGAGTACTCAACCAAGTCATT
CTGAGAATAGTGTATGCGGCGACCGAGTTGCTCTTGCCCGGCGTCAATACGGGATAATACCGCGCCACAT
AGCAGAACTTTAAAAGTGCTCATCATTGGAAAACGTTCTTCGGGGCGAAAACTCTCAAGGATCTTACCGC
TGTTGAGATCCAGTTCGATGTAACCCACTCGTGCACCCAACTGATCTTCAGCATCTTTTACTTTCACCAG
CGTTTCTGGGTGAGCAAAAACAGGAAGGCAAAATGCCGCAAAAAAGGGAATAAGGGCGACACGGAAATGT
TGAATACTCATACTCTTCCTTTTTCAATATTATTGAAGCATTTATCAGGGTTATTGTCTC
